>Addgene plasmid #13519 | pCDNA3-Flag MKK6(K82A) | addgene full sequence | sequence record 134165 | Addgene NGS result
TGCATGAAGAATCTGCTTAGGGTTAGGCGTTTTGCGCTGCTTCGCGATGTACGGGCCAGATATACGCGTT
GACATTGATTATTGACTAGTTATTAATAGTAATCAATTACGGGGTCATTAGTTCATAGCCCATATATGGA
GTTCCGCGTTACATAACTTACGGTAAATGGCCCGCCTGGCTGACCGCCCAACGACCCCCGCCCATTGACG
TCAATAATGACGTATGTTCCCATAGTAACGCCAATAGGGACTTTCCATTGACGTCAATGGGTGGAGTATT
TACGGTAAACTGCCCACTTGGCAGTACATCAAGTGTATCATATGCCAAGTACGCCCCCTATTGACGTCAA
TGACGGTAAATGGCCCGCCTGGCATTATGCCCAGTACATGACCTTATGGGACTTTCCTACTTGGCAGTAC
ATCTACGTATTAGTCATCGCTATTACCATGGTGATGCGGTTTTGGCAGTACATCAATGGGCGTGGATAGC
GGTTTGACTCACGGGGATTTCCAAGTCTCCACCCCATTGACGTCAATGGGAGTTTGTTTTGGCACCAAAA
TCAACGGGACTTTCCAAAATGTCGTAACAACTCCGCCCCATTGACGCAAATGGGCGGTAGGCGTGTACGG
TGGGAGGTCTATATAAGCAGAGCTCTCTGGCTAACTAGAGAACCCACTGCTTACTGGCTTATCGAAATTA
ATACGACTCACTATAGGGAGACCCAAGCTTCGGCAGCCAACATGGACTATAAGGACGATGATGACAAATC
TCAGTCGAAAGGCAAGAAGCGAAACCCTGGCCTTAAAATTCCAAAAGAAGCATTTGAACAACCTCAGACC
AGTTCCACACCACCTAGAGATTTAGACTCCAAGGCTTGCATTTCTATTGGAAATCAGAACTTTGAGGTGA
AGGCAGATGACCTGGAGCCTATAATGGAACTGGGACGAGGTGCGTACGGGGTGGTGGAGAAGATGCGGCA
CGTGCCCAGCGGGCAGATCATGGCAGTGGCGCGGATCCGAGCCACAGTAAATAGCCAGGAACAGAAACGG
CTACTGATGGATTTGGATATTTCCATGAGGACGGTGGACTGTCCATTCACTGTCACCTTTTATGGCGCAC
TGTTTCGGGAGGGTGATGTGTGGATCTGCATGGAGCTCATGGATACATCACTAGATAAATTCTACAAACA
AGTTATTGATAAAGGCCAGACAATTCCAGAGGACATCTTAGGGAAAATAGCAGTTTCTATTGTAAAAGCA
TTAGAACATTTACATAGTAAGCTGTCTGTCATTCACAGAGACGTCAAGCCTTCTAATGTACTCATCAATG
CTCTCGGTCAAGTGAAGATGTGCGATTTTGGAATCAGTGGCTACTTGGTGGACTCTGTTGCTAAAACAAT
TGATGCAGGTTGCAAACCATACATGGCCCCTGAAAGAATAAACCCAGAGCTCAACCAGAAGGGATACAGT
GTGAAGTCTGACATTTGGAGTCTGGGCATCACGATGATTGAGTTGGCCATCCTTCGATTTCCCTATGATT
CATGGGGAACTCCATTTCAGCAGCTCAAACAGGTGGTAGAGGAGCCATCGCCACAACTCCCAGCAGACAA
GTTCTCTGCAGAGTTTGTTGACTTTACCTCACAGTGCTTAAAGAAGAATTCCAAAGAACGGCCTACATAC
CCAGAGCTAATGCAACATCCATTTTTCACCCTACATGAATCCAAAGGAACAGATGTGGCATCTTTTGTAA
AACTGATTCTTGGAGACTAAAAAGCAGTGGACTTAATCGGTTGACCCTACTGTGGATTGGTGGGTTTCGG
GGTGAAGCAAGTTCACTACAGCATCAATAGAAAGTCATCTTTGAGATAATTTAACCCTGCCTCTCAGAGG
GTTTTCTCTCCCAATTTTCTTTTTACTCCCCCTCTTAAGGGGGCCTTGGAATCTATAGTATAGAATGAAC
TGTCTAGAGGGCCCTATTCTATAGTGTCACCTAAATGCTAGAGCTCGCTGATCAGCCTCGACTGTGCCTT
CTAGTTGCCAGCCATCTGTTGTTTGCCCCTCCCCCGTGCCTTCCTTGACCCTGGAAGGTGCCACTCCCAC
TGTCCTTTCCTAATAAAATGAGGAAATTGCATCGCATTGTCTGAGTAGGTGTCATTCTATTCTGGGGGGT
GGGGTGGGGCAGGACAGCAAGGGGGAGGATTGGGAAGACAATAGCAGGCATGCTGGGGATGCGGTGGGCT
CTATGGCTTCTGAGGCGGAAAGAACCAGCTGGGGCTCTAGGGGGTATCCCC
[124 nt withheld, positions 2292-2415]
C
[91 nt withheld, positions 2417-2507]
A
[49 nt withheld, positions 2509-2557]
CCTTTGACGTTGGAGTCCACGTTCTTT
[37 nt withheld, positions 2585-2621]
ACCCTATCTCGGTCTATTCTTTTGATTTATAAGGGATTTTGCCGATTTCGGCCTATTGGTTAAAAAATGA
GCTGATTTAACAAAAATTTAACGCGAATTAATTCTGTGGAATGTGTGTCAGTTAGGGTGTGGAAAGTCCC
CAGGCTCCCCAGCAGGCAGAAGTATGCAAAGCATGCATCTCAATTAGTCAGCAACCAGGTGTGGAAAGTC
CCCAGGCTCCCCAGCAGGCAGAAGTATGCAAAGCATGCATCTCAATTAGTCAGCAACCATAGTCCCGCCC
CTAACTCCGCCCATCCCGCCCCTAACTCCGCCCAGTTCCGCCCATTCTCCGCCCCATGGCTGACTAATTT
TTTTTATTTATGCAGAGGCCGAGGCCGCCTCTGCCTCTGAGCTATTCCAGAAGTAGTGAGGAGGCTTTTT
TGGAGGCCTAGGCTTTTGCAAAAAGCTCCCGGGAGCTTGTATATCCATTTTCGGATCTGATCAAGAGACA
GGATGAGGATCGTTTCGCATGATTGAACAAGATGGATTGCACGCAGGTTCTCCGGCCGCTTGGGTGGAGA
GGCTATTCGGCTATGACTGGGCACAACAGACAATCGGCTGCTCTGATGCCGCCGTGTTCCGGCTGTCAGC
GCAGGGGCGCCCGGTTCTTTTTGTCAAGACCGACCTGTCCGGTGCCCTGAATGAACTGCAGGACGAGGCA
GCGCGGCTATCGTGGCTGGCCACGACGGGCGTTCCTTGCGCAGCTGTGCTCGACGTTGTCACTGAAGCGG
GAAGGGACTGGCTGCTATTGGGCGAAGTGCCGGGGCAGGATCTCCTGTCATCTCACCTTGCTCCTGCCGA
GAAAGTATCCATCATGGCTGATGCAATGCGGCGGCTGCATACGCTTGATCCGGCTACCTGCCCATTCGAC
CACCAAGCGAAACATCGCATCGAGCGAGCACGTACTCGGATGGAAGCCGGTCTTGTCGATCAGGATGATC
TGGACGAAGAGCATCAGGGGCTCGCGCCAGCCGAACTGTTCGCCAGGCTCAAGGCGCGCATGCCCGACGG
CGAGGATCTCGTCGTGACCCATGGCGATGCCTGCTTGCCGAATATCATGGTGGAAAATGGCCGCTTTTCT
GGATTCATCGACTGTGGCCGGCTGGGTGTGGCGGACCGCTATCAGGACATAGCGTTGGCTACCCGTGATA
TTGCTGAAGAGCTTGGCGGCGAATGGGCTGACCGCTTCCTCGTGCTTTACGGTATCGCCGCTCCCGATTC
GCAGCGCATCGCCTTCTATCGCCTTCTTGACGAGTTCTTCTGAGCGGGACTCTGGGGTTCGAAATGACCG
ACCAAGCGACGCCCAACCTGCCATCACGAGATTTCGATTCCACCGCCGCCTTCTATGAAAGGTTGGGCTT
CGGAATCGTTTTCCGGGACGCCGGCTGGATGATCCTCCAGCGCGGGGATCTCATGCTGGAGTTCTTCGCC
CACCCCAACTTGTTTATTGCAGCTTATAATGGTTACAAATAAAGCAATAGCATCACAAATTTCACAAATA
AAGCATTTTTTTCACTGCATTCTAGTTGTGGTTTGTCCAAACTCATCAATGTATCTTATCATGTCTGTAT
ACCGTCGACCTCTAGCTAGAGCTTGGCGTAATCATGGTCATAGCTGTTTCCTGTGTGAAATTGTTATCCG
CTCACAATTCCACACAACATACGAGCCGGAAGCATAAAGTGTAAAGCCTGGGGTGCCTAATGAGTGAGCT
AACTCACATTAATTGCGTTGCGCTCACTGCCCGCTTTCCAGTCGGGAAACCTGTCGTGCCAGCTGCATTA
ATGAATCGGCCAACGCGCGGGGAGAGGCGGTTTGCGTATTGGGCGCTCTTCCGCTTCCTCGCTCACTGAC
TCGCTGCGCTCGGTCGTTCGGCTGCGGCGAGCGGTATCAGCTCACTCAAAGGCGGTAATACGGTTATCCA
CAGAATCAGGGGATAACGCAGGAAAGAACATGTGAGCAAAAGGCCAGCAAAAGGCCAGGAACCGTAAAAA
GGCCGCGTTGCTGGCGTTTTTCCATAGGCTCCGCCCCCCTGACGAGCATCACAAAAATCGACGCTCAAGT
CAGAGGTGGCGAAACCCGACAGGACTATAAAGATACCAGGCGTTTCCCCCTGGAAGCTCCCTCGTGCGCT
CTCCTGTTCCGACCCTGCCGCTTACCGGATACCTGTCCGCCTTTCTCCCTTCGGGAAGCGTGGCGCTTTC
TCATAGCTCACGCTGTAGGTATCTCAGTTCGGTGTAGGTCGTTCGCTCCAAGCTGGGCTGTGTGCACGAA
CCCCCCGTTCAGCCCGACCGCTGCGCCTTATCCGGTAACTATCGTCTTGAGTCCAACCCGGTAAGACACG
ACTTATCGCCACTGGCAGCAGCCACTGGTAACAGGATTAGCAGAGCGAGGTATGTAGGCGGTGCTACAGA
GTTCTTGAAGTGGTGGCCTAACTACGGCTACACTAGAAGAACAGTATTTGGTATCTGCGCTCTGCTGAAG
CCAGTTACCTTCGGAAAAAGAGTTGGTAGCTCTTGATCCGGCAAACAAACCACCGCTGGTAGCGGTGGTT
TTTTTGTTTGCAAGCAGCAGATTACGCGCAGAAAAAAAGGATCTCAAGAAGATCCTTTGATCTTTTCTAC
GGGGTCTGACGCTCAGTGGAACGAAAACTCACGTTAAGGGATTTTGGTCATGAGATTATCAAAAAGGATC
TTCACCTAGATCCTTTTAAATTAAAAATGAAGTTTTAAATCAATCTAAAGTATATATGAGTAAACTTGGT
CTGACAGTTACCAATGCTTAATCAGTGAGGCACCTATCTCAGCGATCTGTCTATTTCGTTCATCCATAGT
TGCCTGACTCCCCGTCGTGTAGATAACTACGATACGGGAGGGCTTACCATCTGGCCCCAGTGCTGCAATG
ATACCGCGAGACCCACGCTCACCGGCTCCAGATTTATCAGCAATAAACCAGCCAGCCGGAAGGGCCGAGC
GCAGAAGTGGTCCTGCAACTTTATCCGCCTCCATCCAGTCTATTAATTGTTGCCGGGAAGCTAGAGTAAG
TAGTTCGCCAGTTAATAGTTTGCGCAACGTTGTTGCCATTGCTACAGGCATCGTGGTGTCACGCTCGTCG
TTTGGTATGGCTTCATTCAGCTCCGGTTCCCAACGATCAAGGCGAGTTACATGATCCCCCATGTTGTGCA
AAAAAGCGGTTAGCTCCTTCGGTCCTCCGATCGTTGTCAGAAGTAAGTTGGCCGCAGTGTTATCACTCAT
GGTTATGGCAGCACTGCATAATTCTCTTACTGTCATGCCATCCGTAAGATGCTTTTCTGTGACTGGTGAG
TACTCAACCAAGTCATTCTGAGAATAGTGTATGCGGCGACCGAGTTGCTCTTGCCCGGCGTCAATACGGG
ATAATACCGCGCCACATAGCAGAACTTTAAAAGTGCTCATCATTGGAAAACGTTCTTCGGGGCGAAAACT
CTCAAGGATCTTACCGCTGTTGAGATCCAGTTCGATGTAACCCACTCGTGCACCCAACTGATCTTCAGCA
TCTTTTACTTTCACCAGCGTTTCTGGGTGAGCAAAAACAGGAAGGCAAAATGCCGCAAAAAAGGGAATAA
GGGCGACACGGAAATGTTGAATACTCATACTCTTCCTTTTTCAATATTATTGAAGCATTTATCAGGGTTA
TTGTCTCATGAGCGGATACATATTTGAATGTATTTAGAAAAATAAACAAATAGGGGTTCCGCGCACATTT
CCCCGAAAAGTGCCACCTGACGTCGACGGATCGGGAGATCTCCCGATCCCCTATGGTGCACTCTCAGTAC
AATCTGCTCTGATGCCGCATAGTTAAGCCAGTATCTGCTCCCTGCTTGTGTGTTGGAGGTCGCTGAGTAG
TGCGCGAGCAAAATTTAAGCTACAACAAGGCAAGGCTTGACCGACAAT
Features (pLannotate 1.2.2; 22 found; start..end, strand, type, name):
     71..450     +  enhancer       CMV enhancer: human cytomegalovirus immediate early enhancer
    451..654     +  promoter       CMV promoter: human cytomegalovirus (CMV) immediate early promoter
    650..683     +  LTR            5' LTR (truncated) (fragment): truncated 5' long terminal repeat (LTR) from HIV-1
    699..717     +  promoter       T7 promoter: promoter for bacteriophage T7 RNA polymerase
    744..767     +  CDS            3xFLAG (fragment): three tandem FLAG® epitope tags
    769..1767    +  CDS            MAP2K6: MP2K6_HUMAN - Also known as MEK6, MKK6, PRKMK6, SKK3. Experimental evidence at protein level: Swiss-Prot protein existence level 1. Dual specificity protein kinase which acts as an essential component of the MAP kinase signal transduction pathway. With MAP3K3/MKK3, catalyzes the concomitant phosphorylation of a threonine and a tyrosine residue in the MAP kinases p38 MAPK11, MAPK12, MAPK13 and MAPK14 and plays an important role in the regulation of cellular responses to cytokines and all kinds of stresses. Especially, MAP2K3/MKK3 and MAP2K6/MKK6 are both essential for the activation of MAPK11 a
   1978..1996    -  promoter       SP6 promoter: promoter for bacteriophage SP6 RNA polymerase
   2022..2246    +  polyA_signal   bGH poly(A) signal: bovine growth hormone polyadenylation signal
   2250..2271    +  promoter       SV40 promoter (fragment): SV40 enhancer and early promoter
   2292..2720    +  rep_origin     f1 ori (sequence partly withheld): f1 bacteriophage origin of replication; arrow indicates direction of (+) strand synthesis
   2734..3063    +  promoter       SV40 promoter: SV40 enhancer and early promoter
   3130..3921    +  CDS            neo: KKA2_KLEPN - Also known as kan, nptII. Experimental evidence at protein level: Swiss-Prot protein existence level 1. Resistance to kanamycin, neomycin, paromomycin, ribostamycin, butirosin and gentamicin B. From Klebsiella pneumoniae.
   3945..4103    +  CDS            ble (fragment): BLE_KLEPN - Experimental evidence at protein level: Swiss-Prot protein existence level 1. Binding protein with a strong affinity to the bleomycin family of antibiotics. Binds to CL990; an antimitotic-antibiotic compound. From Klebsiella pneumoniae.
   4098..4219    +  polyA_signal   SV40 poly(A) signal: SV40 polyadenylation signal
   4292..4308    -  protein_bind   lac operator: The lac repressor binds to the lac operator to inhibit transcription in E. coli. This inhibition can be relieved by adding lactose or isopropyl-β-D-thiogalactopyranoside (IPTG). lac repressor encoded by lacI
   4316..4346    -  promoter       lac promoter: promoter for the E. coli lac operon
   4361..4382    -  protein_bind   CAP binding site: CAP binding activates transcription in the presence of cAMP. E. coli catabolite activator protein
   4395..4487    -  CDS            lacI (fragment): lac repressor; lacI; The lac repressor binds to the lac operator to inhibit transcription in E. coli. This inhibition can be relieved by adding lactose or isopropyl-β-D-thiogalactopyranoside (IPTG).
   4670..5258    -  rep_origin     ori: high-copy-number ColE1/pMB1/pBR322/pUC origin of replication
   5429..6289    -  CDS            AmpR: β-lactamase; bla; confers resistance to ampicillin, carbenicillin, and related antibiotics
   6290..6394    -  promoter       AmpR promoter: bla
   6453..6505    -  misc_feature   bom (fragment): basis of mobility region from pBR322
