[The description below was written by a language model from this plasmid's Addgene catalogue record and pLannotate feature annotations shown in this document.]
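Description:
pCDNA3-Flag MKK6(K82A) is a mammalian expression plasmid built on the Invitrogen pcDNA3 backbone that carries human MAP2K6 (MKK6), a dual-specificity MAP kinase kinase that phosphorylates and activates the p38 MAP kinases in response to cytokines and cellular stress. The roughly 1.2 kb insert was cloned between HindIII and XbaI sites, both retained, and carries an N-terminal Flag epitope. The feature table shows this as a short fragment matching a 3xFLAG annotation immediately upstream of the kinase coding sequence, consistent with a single tag. The insert bears a Lys-82 to Ala substitution. The record does not state the functional consequence, but replacing a lysine at this kind of position in a protein kinase is a standard way to abolish ATP binding and generate a catalytically inactive form. Depositor comments mention three further differences seen in a QC read but absent from the full NGS sequence, and describe them as having no effect on function.

Expression is driven by the human CMV immediate-early enhancer and promoter and terminated by the bovine growth hormone polyadenylation signal. T7 and SP6 promoters flank the insert, serve as sequencing primer sites and could support in vitro transcription. A separate SV40 early promoter–neo–SV40 poly(A) cassette permits G418 selection of stably transfected mammalian cells. In E. coli the plasmid is maintained at high copy through a ColE1/pUC-type origin with ampicillin resistance, and an f1 origin is also present. Short annotations such as the HIV-1 LTR, ble and lacI fragments appear to be incidental backbone matches. The associated publication concerns MKK3- and MKK6-regulated gene expression through p38, so the construct is suited to transfection studies of that pathway, with the Flag tag allowing detection or immunoprecipitation.
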