Addgene plasmid #13519: pCDNA3-Flag MKK6(K82A)
Depositing lab: Roger Davis. Depositing organization: University of Massachusetts, Worcester. Publication: MKK3- and MKK6-regulated gene expression is mediated by the p38 mitogen-activated protein kinase signal transduction pathway. Raingeaud J, Whitmarsh AJ, Barrett T, Derijard B, Davis RJ. Mol Cell Biol. 1996 Mar . 16(3):1247-55. PubMed 8622669.
Backbone
  Vector backbone: pCDNA3
  Backbone manufacturer: Invitrogen
  Backbone size w/o insert (bp): 5446
  Vector type: Mammalian Expression
Growth in bacteria
  Bacterial resistance: Ampicillin, 100 μg/mL
  Growth temperature: 37°C
  Growth strain: DH5alpha
  Copy number: High Copy
Gene/Insert
  Gene/Insert name: MKK6(K82A) (alt name: MKK6)
  Species: H. sapiens (human)
  Insert size (bp): 1235
  Mutation: Lys-82Ala
  Entrez Gene: MAP2K6 (a.k.a. MAPKK6, MEK6, MKK6, PRKMK6, SAPKK-3, SAPKK3)
  Tag / fusion protein: Flag (N terminal on insert)
  Cloning method: Restriction Enzyme; 5′ cloning site Hind III (not destroyed); 3′ cloning site Xba I (not destroyed)
  Sequencing primers: 5′ T7; 3′ Sp6
Terms and licenses: Academic/Nonprofit Terms; Industry Terms: Not Available to Industry
Depositor comments: Please note there are 3 additional mutations found in the QC sequence that are not present in the NGS full sequencing result. These mutations have no affect on the plasmid function.
How to cite: pCDNA3-Flag MKK6(K82A) was a gift from Roger Davis (Addgene plasmid # 13519 ; http://n2t.net/addgene:13519 ; RRID:Addgene_13519)
