>Addgene plasmid #13519 | pCDNA3-Flag MKK6(K82A) | addgene partial sequence | sequence record 21799 | CMV-F 5'-CGCAAATGGGCGGTAGGCGTG-3'
AGCTCTCTGGCTAACTAGAGAACCCACTGCTTACTGGCTTATCGAAATTAATACGACTCACTATAGGGAG
ACCCAAGCTTCGGCAGCCAACATGGACTATAAGGACGATGATGACAAATCTCAGTCGAAAGGCAAGAAGC
GAAACCCTGGCCTTAAAATTCCAAAAGAAGCATTTGAACAACCTCAGACCAGTTCCACACCACCTAGAGA
TTTAGACTCCAAGGCTTGCATTTCTATTGGAAATCAGAACTTTGAGGTGAAGGCAGATGACCTGGAGCCT
ATAATGGAACTGGGACGAGGTGCGTACGGGGTGGTGGAGAAGATGCGGCACGTGCCCAGCGGGCAGATCA
TGGCAGTGGCGCGGATCCGAGCCACAGTAAATAGCCAGGAACAGAAACGGCTACTGATGGATTTGGATAT
TTCCATGAGGACGGTGGACTGTCCATTCACTGGCACCTTTTATGGCGCACTGGTTCGGGAGGGTGATGTG
TGGATCTGCATGGAGCTCATGGATACATCACTAGATAAATTCTACAAACAAGTTATTGATAAAGGGCAGA
CAATTCCAGAGGACATCTTAAGGAAAATAGCAGTTTCTATTGTAAAAGCATTAGAACATTTACATAGTAA
GCTGTCTGTCATTCACAGAGACGTCAAGCCTTCTAATGTACTCATCAATGCTCTCGGTCAAGTGAAGATG
TGCGATTT
